>Addgene plasmid #232581 | pcDNA5-AP-Ub-dGG | addgene full sequence | sequence record 464796 | Addgene NGS Result
GGCGATGTTCGGGGATTCCCAATACGAGGTCGCCAACATCTTCTTCTGGAGGCCGTGGTTGGCTTGTATG
GAGCAGCAGACGCGCTACTTCGAGCGGAGGCATCCGGAGCTTGCAGGATCGCCGCGGCTCCGGGCGTATA
TGCTCCGCATTGGTCTTGACCAACTCTATCAGAGCTTGGTTGACGGCAATTTCGATGATGCAGCTTGGGC
GCAGGGTCGATGCGACGCAATCGTCCGATCCGGAGCCGGGACTGTCGGGCGTACACAAATCGCCCGCAGA
AGCGCGGCCGTCTGGACCGATGGCTGTGTAGAAGTACTCGCCGATAGTGGAAACCGACGCCCCAGCACTC
GTCCGAGGGCAAAGGAATAGCACGTACTACGAGATTTCGATTCCACCGCCGCCTTCTATGAAAGGTTGGG
CTTCGGAATCGTTTTCCGGGACGCCGGCTGGATGATCCTCCAGCGCGGGGATCTCATGCTGGAGTTCTTC
GCCCACCCCAACTTGTTTATTGCAGCTTATAATGGTTACAAATAAAGCAATAGCATCACAAATTTCACAA
ATAAAGCATTTTTTTCACTGCATTCTAGTTGTGGTTTGTCCAAACTCATCAATGTATCTTATCATGTCTG
TATACCGTCGACCTCTAGCTAGAGCTTGGCGTAATCATGGTCATAGCTGTTTCCTGTGTGAAATTGTTAT
CCGCTCACAATTCCACACAACATACGAGCCGGAAGCATAAAGTGTAAAGCCTGGGGTGCCTAATGAGTGA
GCTAACTCACATTAATTGCGTTGCGCTCACTGCCCGCTTTCCAGTCGGGAAACCTGTCGTGCCAGCTGCA
TTAATGAATCGGCCAACGCGCGGGGAGAGGCGGTTTGCGTATTGGGCGCTCTTCCGCTTCCTCGCTCACT
GACTCGCTGCGCTCGGTCGTTCGGCTGCGGCGAGCGGTATCAGCTCACTCAAAGGCGGTAATACGGTTAT
CCACAGAATCAGGGGATAACGCAGGAAAGAACATGTGAGCAAAAGGCCAGCAAAAGGCCAGGAACCGTAA
AAAGGCCGCGTTGCTGGCGTTTTTCCATAGGCTCCGCCCCCCTGACGAGCATCACAAAAATCGACGCTCA
AGTCAGAGGTGGCGAAACCCGACAGGACTATAAAGATACCAGGCGTTTCCCCCTGGAAGCTCCCTCGTGC
GCTCTCCTGTTCCGACCCTGCCGCTTACCGGATACCTGTCCGCCTTTCTCCCTTCGGGAAGCGTGGCGCT
TTCTCATAGCTCACGCTGTAGGTATCTCAGTTCGGTGTAGGTCGTTCGCTCCAAGCTGGGCTGTGTGCAC
GAACCCCCCGTTCAGCCCGACCGCTGCGCCTTATCCGGTAACTATCGTCTTGAGTCCAACCCGGTAAGAC
ACGACTTATCGCCACTGGCAGCAGCCACTGGTAACAGGATTAGCAGAGCGAGGTATGTAGGCGGTGCTAC
AGAGTTCTTGAAGTGGTGGCCTAACTACGGCTACACTAGAAGAACAGTATTTGGTATCTGCGCTCTGCTG
AAGCCAGTTACCTTCGGAAAAAGAGTTGGTAGCTCTTGATCCGGCAAACAAACCACCGCTGGTAGCGGTG
GTTTTTTTGTTTGCAAGCAGCAGATTACGCGCAGAAAAAAAGGATCTCAAGAAGATCCTTTGATCTTTTC
TACGGGGTCTGACGCTCAGTGGAACGAAAACTCACGTTAAGGGATTTTGGTCATGAGATTATCAAAAAGG
ATCTTCACCTAGATCCTTTTAAATTAAAAATGAAGTTTTAAATCAATCTAAAGTATATATGAGTAAACTT
GGTCTGACAGTTACCAATGCTTAATCAGTGAGGCACCTATCTCAGCGATCTGTCTATTTCGTTCATCCAT
AGTTGCCTGACTCCCCGTCGTGTAGATAACTACGATACGGGAGGGCTTACCATCTGGCCCCAGTGCTGCA
ATGATACCGCGAGACCCACGCTCACCGGCTCCAGATTTATCAGCAATAAACCAGCCAGCCGGAAGGGCCG
AGCGCAGAAGTGGTCCTGCAACTTTATCCGCCTCCATCCAGTCTATTAATTGTTGCCGGGAAGCTAGAGT
AAGTAGTTCGCCAGTTAATAGTTTGCGCAACGTTGTTGCCATTGCTACAGGCATCGTGGTGTCACGCTCG
TCGTTTGGTATGGCTTCATTCAGCTCCGGTTCCCAACGATCAAGGCGAGTTACATGATCCCCCATGTTGT
GCAAAAAAGCGGTTAGCTCCTTCGGTCCTCCGATCGTTGTCAGAAGTAAGTTGGCCGCAGTGTTATCACT
CATGGTTATGGCAGCACTGCATAATTCTCTTACTGTCATGCCATCCGTAAGATGCTTTTCTGTGACTGGT
GAGTACTCAACCAAGTCATTCTGAGAATAGTGTATGCGGCGACCGAGTTGCTCTTGCCCGGCGTCAATAC
GGGATAATACCGCGCCACATAGCAGAACTTTAAAAGTGCTCATCATTGGAAAACGTTCTTCGGGGCGAAA
ACTCTCAAGGATCTTACCGCTGTTGAGATCCAGTTCGATGTAACCCACTCGTGCACCCAACTGATCTTCA
GCATCTTTTACTTTCACCAGCGTTTCTGGGTGAGCAAAAACAGGAAGGCAAAATGCCGCAAAAAAGGGAA
TAAGGGCGACACGGAAATGTTGAATACTCATACTCTTCCTTTTTCAATATTATTGAAGCATTTATCAGGG
TTATTGTCTCATGAGCGGATACATATTTGAATGTATTTAGAAAAATAAACAAATAGGGGTTCCGCGCACA
TTTCCCCGAAAAGTGCCACCTGACGTCGACGGATCGGGAGATCTCCCGATCCCCTATGGTGCACTCTCAG
TACAATCTGCTCTGATGCCGCATAGTTAAGCCAGTATCTGCTCCCTGCTTGTGTGTTGGAGGTCGCTGAG
TAGTGCGCGAGCAAAATTTAAGCTACAACAAGGCAAGGCTTGACCGACAATTGCATGAAGAATCTGCTTA
GGGTTAGGCGTTTTGCGCTGCTTCGCGATGTACGGGCCAGATATACGCGTTGACATTGATTATTGACTAG
TTATTAATAGTAATCAATTACGGGGTCATTAGTTCATAGCCCATATATGGAGTTCCGCGTTACATAACTT
ACGGTAAATGGCCCGCCTGGCTGACCGCCCAACGACCCCCGCCCATTGACGTCAATAATGACGTATGTTC
CCATAGTAACGCCAATAGGGACTTTCCATTGACGTCAATGGGTGGAGTATTTACGGTAAACTGCCCACTT
GGCAGTACATCAAGTGTATCATATGCCAAGTACGCCCCCTATTGACGTCAATGACGGTAAATGGCCCGCC
TGGCATTATGCCCAGTACATGACCTTATGGGACTTTCCTACTTGGCAGTACATCTACGTATTAGTCATCG
CTATTACCATGGTGATGCGGTTTTGGCAGTACATCAATGGGCGTGGATAGCGGTTTGACTCACGGGGATT
TCCAAGTCTCCACCCCATTGACGTCAATGGGAGTTTGTTTTGGCACCAAAATCAACGGGACTTTCCAAAA
TGTCGTAACAACTCCGCCCCATTGACGCAAATGGGCGGTAGGCGTGTACGGTGGGAGGTCTATATAAGCA
GAGCTCTCCCTATCAGTGATAGAGATCTCCCTATCAGTGATAGAGATCGTCGACGAGCTCGTTTAGTGAA
CCGTCAGATCGCCTGGAGACGCCATCCACGCTGTTTTGACCTCCATAGAAGACACCGGGACCGATCCAGC
CTCCGGACTCTAGCGTTTAAACTTAAGATGGGCCTGAACGACATCTTCGAGGCCCAGAAGATCGAGTGGC
ACGAGGGCTCCGGCTCCACCTCCGGCTCCGGCATGCAGATCTTCGTGAAGACTCTGACTGGTAAGACCAT
CACCCTCGAGGTTGAGCCCAGTGACACCATTGAGAATGTCAAGGCAAAGATCCAAGATAAGGAAGGCATC
CCTCCTGACCAGCAGAGGCTGATCTTTGCTGGAAAACAGCTGGAAGATGGGCGCACCCTGTCTGACTACA
ACATCCAGAAAGAGTCCACCCTGCACCTGGTACTCCGTCTCAGATAGGGGTAATAAGGATCCACTAGTCC
AGTGTGGTGGAATTCTGCAGATATCCAGCACAGTGGCGGCCGCTCGAGTCTAGAGGGCCCGTTTAAACCC
GCTGATCAGCCTCGACTGTGCCTTCTAGTTGCCAGCCATCTGTTGTTTGCCCCTCCCCCGTGCCTTCCTT
GACCCTGGAAGGTGCCACTCCCACTGTCCTTTCCTAATAAAATGAGGAAATTGCATCGCATTGTCTGAGT
AGGTGTCATTCTATTCTGGGGGGTGGGGTGGGGCAGGACAGCAAGGGGGAGGATTGGGAAGACAATAGCA
GGCATGCTGGGGATGCGGTGGGCTCTATGGCTTCTGAGGCGGAAAGAACCAGCTGGGGCTCTAGGGGGTA
TCCCC
[124 nt withheld, positions 4486-4609]
C
[91 nt withheld, positions 4611-4701]
AGGGTGATGGTTCACGTACCTAGAAGTTCCTATTCCGAAGTTCCTATTCTCTAGAAAGTATAGGAACTTC
CTTGGCCAAAAAGCCTGAACTCACCGCGACGTCTGTCGAGAAGTTTCTGATCGAAAAGTTCGACAGCGTC
TCCGACCTGATGCAGCTCTCGGAGGGCGAAGAATCTCGTGCTTTCAGCTTCGATGTAGGAGGGCGTGGAT
ATGTCCTGCGGGTAAATAGCTGCGCCGATGGTTTCTACAAAGATCGTTATGTTTATCGGCACTTTGCATC
GGCCGCGCTCCCGATTCCGGAAGTGCTTGACATTGGGGAATTCAGCGAGAGCCTGACCTATTGCATCTCC
CGCCGTGCACAGGGTGTCACGTTGCAAGACCTGCCTGAAACCGAACTGCCCGCTGTTCTGCAGCCGGTCG
CGGAGGCCATGGATGCGATCGCTGCGGCCGATCTTAGCCAGACGAGCGGGTTCGGCCCATTCGGACCGCA
AGGAATCGGTCAATACACTACATGGCGTGATTTCATATGCGCGATTGCTGATCCCCATGTGTATCACTGG
CAAACTGTGATGGACGACACCGTCAGTGCGTCCGTCGCGCAGGCTCTCGATGAGCTGATGCTTTGGGCCG
AGGACTGCCCCGAAGTCCGGCACCTCGTGCACGCGGATTTCGGCTCCAACAATGTCCTGACGGACAATGG
CCGCATAACAGCGGTCATTGACTGGAGCGA
Features (pLannotate 1.2.2; 21 found; start..end, strand, type, name):
    380..505     +  CDS            ble (fragment): BLE_KLEPN - Experimental evidence at protein level: Swiss-Prot protein existence level 1. Binding protein with a strong affinity to the bleomycin family of antibiotics. Binds to CL990; an antimitotic-antibiotic compound. From Klebsiella pneumoniae.
    500..621     +  polyA_signal   SV40 poly(A) signal: SV40 polyadenylation signal
    694..710     -  protein_bind   lac operator: The lac repressor binds to the lac operator to inhibit transcription in E. coli. This inhibition can be relieved by adding lactose or isopropyl-β-D-thiogalactopyranoside (IPTG). lac repressor encoded by lacI
    718..748     -  promoter       lac promoter: promoter for the E. coli lac operon
    763..784     -  protein_bind   CAP binding site: CAP binding activates transcription in the presence of cAMP. E. coli catabolite activator protein
    797..889     -  CDS            lacI (fragment): lac repressor; lacI; The lac repressor binds to the lac operator to inhibit transcription in E. coli. This inhibition can be relieved by adding lactose or isopropyl-β-D-thiogalactopyranoside (IPTG).
   1072..1660    -  rep_origin     ori: high-copy-number ColE1/pMB1/pBR322/pUC origin of replication
   1831..2691    -  CDS            AmpR: β-lactamase; bla; confers resistance to ampicillin, carbenicillin, and related antibiotics
   2692..2796    -  promoter       AmpR promoter: bla
   2855..2907    -  misc_feature   bom (fragment): basis of mobility region from pBR322
   3062..3441    +  enhancer       CMV enhancer: human cytomegalovirus immediate early enhancer
   3442..3645    +  promoter       CMV promoter: human cytomegalovirus (CMV) immediate early promoter
   3647..3666    +  promoter       PLtetO-1 promoter (fragment): modified phage lambda PL promoter with tet operator sites (Lutz and Bujard, 1997)
   3668..3687    +  promoter       PLtetO-1 promoter (fragment): modified phage lambda PL promoter with tet operator sites (Lutz and Bujard, 1997)
   3695..3728    +  promoter       TRE3GV promoter (fragment): 3rd-generation Tet-responsive promoter that can be activated by binding of Tet-On® 3G, optimized for retroviral and lentiviral vectors
   3916..4104    +  CDS            UBIQ_LUMTE: Experimental evidence at protein level: Swiss-Prot protein existence level 1. Ubiquitin exists either covalently attached to another protein, or free (unanchored). When covalently bound, it is conjugated to target proteins via an isopeptide bond either as a monomer (monoubiquitin), a polymer linked via different Lys residues of the ubiquitin (polyubiquitin chains) or a linear polymer linked via the initiator Met of the ubiquitin (linear polyubiquitin chains). Polyubiquitin chains, when attached to a target protein, have different functions depending on the Lys residue of the ubiquitin that is
   4216..4440    +  polyA_signal   bGH poly(A) signal: bovine growth hormone polyadenylation signal
   4444..4465    +  promoter       SV40 promoter (fragment): SV40 enhancer and early promoter
   4486..4719    +  rep_origin     f1 ori (fragment) (sequence partly withheld): f1 bacteriophage origin of replication; arrow indicates direction of (+) strand synthesis
   4724..4771    +  protein_bind   FRT: FLP-mediated recombination occurs in the 8-bp core sequence TCTAGAAA (Turan and Bode, 2011). FLP recombinase from the Saccharomyces cerevisiae 2μ plasmid
   4779..370     +  CDS            HygR (across the origin): aminoglycoside phosphotransferase from E. coli; aph(4)-Ia; confers resistance to hygromycin
