[The description below was written by a language model from this plasmid's Addgene catalogue record and pLannotate feature annotations shown in this document.]
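Description:
pcDNA5-AP-Ub-dGG is a mammalian expression plasmid of about 5.4 kb built on a pcDNA5 backbone. It is propagated in E. coli through a high-copy ColE1/pUC-type origin with ampicillin selection from the β-lactamase gene. The feature table shows the hallmarks of an FRT/TO-style pcDNA5 vector. An FRT site lies immediately upstream of a hygromycin phosphotransferase coding sequence, with no full promoter annotated in front of it, and an SV40 polyadenylation signal follows. In vectors of this design, FLP-mediated integration into a genomic FRT site of a suitable host cell line places the hygromycin gene under a resident promoter, so stable isogenic integrants can be selected. Short hits to ble, lacI, bom, f1 ori and the SV40 promoter are only backbone fragments.

The expression cassette uses the CMV enhancer and immediate early promoter. It is followed by two short matches annotated as tet operator-containing promoter fragments, which most likely represent tandem tet operators that make transcription repressible by Tet repressor and inducible with tetracycline or doxycycline in appropriate cells. Downstream is the human ubiquitin coding sequence, and the cassette ends in the bGH polyadenylation signal. According to the catalogue fields, ubiquitin carries an N-terminal AviTag, the biotin acceptor peptide (AP) recognised by BirA biotin ligase, although the tag itself is not separately annotated. The insert lacks the two C-terminal glycines, which are needed for activation and conjugation of ubiquitin to substrates, so this variant should be conjugation-incompetent. The associated work concerns ubiquitin-specific proximity labelling to identify ubiquitin ligase substrates, and this construct plausibly serves as a non-conjugatable control there, though the record does not state this explicitly.
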