Addgene plasmid #232581: pcDNA5-AP-Ub-dGG
Purpose: Express Acceptor Peptide (AP) tagged Ubiquitin lacking the two terminal glycines
Depositing lab: Sagar Bhogaraju. Depositing organization: European Molecular Biology Laboratory (EMBL), Grenoble. Publication: A ubiquitin-specific, proximity-based labeling approach for the identification of ubiquitin ligase substrates. Mukhopadhyay U, Levantovsky S, Carusone TM, Gharbi S, Stein F, Behrends C, Bhogaraju S. Sci Adv. 2024 Aug 9;10(32):eadp3000. doi: 10.1126/sciadv.adp3000. Epub 2024 Aug 9. PubMed 39121224.
Backbone
  Vector backbone: pcDNA5
  Vector type: Mammalian Expression
  Selectable markers: Hygromycin
Growth in bacteria
  Bacterial resistance: Ampicillin, 100 μg/mL
  Growth temperature: 37°C
  Growth strain: DH5alpha
  Copy number: Unknown
Gene/Insert
  Gene/Insert name: Ubiquitin
  Species: H. sapiens (human)
  Tag / fusion protein: AviTag (N terminal on insert)
Terms and licenses: Academic/Nonprofit Terms; Industry Terms: Not Available to Industry
How to cite: pcDNA5-AP-Ub-dGG was a gift from Sagar Bhogaraju (Addgene plasmid # 232581 ; http://n2t.net/addgene:232581 ; RRID:Addgene_232581)
